>Addgene plasmid #203070 | Salsa-BC229-P3D1 | addgene full sequence | sequence record 421416 | Addgene NGS Result
AGCGCCCAATACGCAAACCGCCTCTCCCCGCGCGTTGGCCGATTCATTAATGCAGTCGAGGGATCTCCAT
AAGAGAAGAGGGACAGCTATGACTGGGAGTAGTCAGGAGAGGAGGAAAAATCTGGCTAGTAAAACATGTA
AGGAAAATTTTAGGGATGTTAAAGAAAAAAATAACACAAAACAAAATATAAAAAAAATCTAACCTCAAGT
CAAGGCTTTTCTATGGAATAAGGAATGGACAGCAGGGGGCTGTTTCATATACTGATGACCTCTTTATAGC
CAACCTTTGTTCATGGCAGCCAGCATATGGGCATATGTTGCCAAACTCTAAACCAAATACTCATTCTGAT
GTTTTAAATGATTTGCCCTCCCATATGTCCTTCCGAGTGAGAGACACAAAAAATTCCAACACACTATTGC
AATGAAAATAAATTTCCTTTATTAGCCAGAAGTCAGATGCTCAAGGGGCTTCATGATGTCCCCATAATTT
TTGGCAGAGGGAAAAAGATCGATCTCAGTGGTATTTGTGAGCCAGGGCATTGGCCACACCAGCCACCACC
TTCTGATAGGCAGCCTGCACCTGAGGAGTGAATTCTTTGCCAAAATGATGAGACAGCACAACAACCAGCA
CGTTGCCCAGGAGCTGTAGGAAAGAGAAGAAGGCATGAACATGGTTAGCAGAGGGGCCCGGTTTGGACTC
AGAGTATTTTATCCTCATCTCAAACAGTGTATATCATTGTAACCATAAAGAGAAAGGCAGGATGATGACC
AGGGTGTAGTTGTTTCTACCAATAAGAATATTTCCACGCCAGCCAGAATTTATATGCAGAAATATTCTAC
CTTATCATTTAATTATAACAATTGTTCTCTAAAACTGTGCTGAAGTACAATATAATATACCCTGATTGCC
TTGAAAAAAAAGTGATTAGAGAAAGTACTTACAATCTGACAAATAAACAAAAGTGAATTTAAAAATTCGT
TACAAATGCAAGCTAAAGTTTAACGAAAAAGTTACAGAAAATGAAAAGAAAATAAGAGGAGACAATGGTT
GTCAACAGAGTAGAAAGTGAAAGAAACAAAATTATCATGAGGGTCCATGGTGATACAAGGGACATCTTCC
CATTCTAAACAACACCCTGAAAACTTTGCCCCCTCCATATAACATGAATTTTACAATAGCGAAAAAGAAA
GAACAATCAAGGGTCCCCAAACTCACCCTGAAGTTCTCAGCTCTAGAGATATCGTCGAGGCCGCGCTAGC
GTTTAAACTGTCGACCTTAATTAAGAGATCTGCTCGAGGCGCGTCAGCTGACTAGAGGATCCCCGGGTAC
CGAGCTCGAATTCGGGGCCGCGGAGGCTGGATCGGTCCCGGTGTCTTCTATGGAGGTCAAAACAGCGTGG
ATGGCGTCTCCAGGCGATCTGACGGTTCACTAAACGAGCTCTGCTTATATAGGCCTCCCACCGTACACGC
CTACCTCGACCCGGGTACCGAGCTCGACTTTCACTTTTCTCTATCACTGATAGGGAGTGGTAAACTCGAC
TTTCACTTTTCTCTATCACTGATAGGGAGTGGTAAACTCGACTTTCACTTTTCTCTATCACTGATAGGGA
GTGGTAAACTCGACTTTCACTTTTCTCTATCACTGATAGGGAGTGGTAAACTCGACTTTCACTTTTCTCT
ATCACTGATAGGGAGTGGTAAACTCGACCTATATAAGCAGAGCTCGTTTAGTGAACCGTCAGATCGCCTG
GAGACGCCATCCACGCTGTTTTGACCTCCATAGAAGACACCGGGACCGATCCAGCCTCCGCGGCCCCGAA
TTCCTGCAGCGGCCGCTCTAGAACTAGTGGATCCCCGCGGATGGTGAGCAAGGGCGAGGAGCTGTTCACC
GGGGTGGTGCCCATCCTGGTCGAGCTGGACGGCGACGTAAACGGCCACAAGTTCAGCGTGTCCGGCGAGG
GCGAGGGCGATGCCACCTACGGCAAGCTGACCCTGAAGTTCATCTGCACCACCGGCAAGCTGCCCGTGCC
CTGGCCCACCCTCGTGACCACCCTGACCTACGGCGTGCAGTGCTTCAGCCGCTACCCCGACCACATGAAG
CAGCACGACTTCTTCAAGTCCGCCATGCCCGAAGGCTACGTCCAGGAGCGCACCATCTTCTTCAAGGACG
ACGGCAACTACAAGACCCGCGCCGAGGTGAAGTTCGAGGGCGACACCCTGGTGAACCGCATCGAGCTGAA
GGGCATCGACTTCAAGGAGGACGGCAACATCCTGGGGCACAAGCTGGAGTACAACTACAACAGCCACAAC
GTCTATATCATGGCCGACAAGCAGAAGAACGGCATCAAGGTGAACTTCAAGATCCGCCACAACATCGAGG
ACGGCAGCGTGCAGCTCGCCGACCACTACCAGCAGAACACCCCCATCGGCGACGGCCCCGTGCTGCTGCC
CGACAACCACTACCTGAGCACCCAGTCCGCCCTGAGCAAAGACCCCAACGAGAAGCGCGATCACATGGTC
CTGCTGGAGTTCGTGACCGCCGCCGGGATCACTCTCGGCATGGACGAGCTGTACAAGTAACTTGAGAGGT
GAATTCGATATCAAGCTTGTCGACCTAGTTCTAGAGGATCCAGACATGATAAGATACATTGATGAGTTTG
GACAAACCACAACTAGAATGCAGTGAAAAAAATGCTTTATTTGTGAAATTTGTGATGCTATTGCTTTATT
TGTAACCATTATAAGCTGCAATAAACAAGTTAACAACAACAATTGCATTCATTTTATGTTTCAGGTTCAG
GGGGAGGTGTGGGAGGTTTTTTAAAGCAAGTAAAACCTCTACAAATGTGGTATGGCTGATTATGATCCTG
CAAGCCTCGTCGTCCTGGCCGGACCACGCTATCTGTGCAAGGTCCCCGGCCCCGGACGCGCGCTCCATGA
GCAGAGCGCCCGCCGCCGAGGCGAAGACTCGGGCGGCGCCCTGCCCGTCCCACCAGGTCAACAGGCGGTA
ACCGGCCTCTTCATCGGGAATGCGCGCGACCTTCAGCATCGCCGGCATGTCCCCCTGGCGGACGGGAAGT
ATCCAGCTCGACCAAGCTGGCCGCGTCGAGTGAAGACGAAAGGGCCTCGTGATACGCCTATTTTTATAGG
TTAATGTCATGATAATAATGGTTTCTTAGACGTCAGGTGGCACTTTTCGGGGAAATGTGCGCGGAACCCC
TATTTGTTTATTTTTCTAAATACATTCAAATATGTATCCGCTCATGAGACAATAACCCTGATAAATGCTT
CAATAATATTGAAAAAGGAAGAGTATGAGTATTCAACATTTCCGTGTCGCCCTTATTCCCTTTTTTGCGG
CATTTTGCCTTCCTGTTTTTGCTCACCCAGAAACGCTGGTGAAAGTAAAAGATGCTGAAGATCAGTTGGG
TGCACGAGTGGGTTACATCGAACTGGATCTCAACAGCGGTAAGATCCTTGAGAGTTTTCGCCCCGAAGAA
CGTTTTCCAATGATGAGCACTTTTAAAGTTCTGCTATGTGGCGCGGTATTATCCCGTGTTGACGCCGGGC
AAGAGCAACTCGGTCGCCGCATACACTATTCTCAGAATGACTTGGTTGAGTACTCACCAGTCACAGAAAA
GCATCTTACGGATGGCATGACAGTAAGAGAATTATGCAGTGCTGCCATAACCATGAGTGATAACACTGCG
GCCAACTTACTTCTGACAACGATCGGAGGACCGAAGGAGCTAACCGCTTTTTTGCACAACATGGGGGATC
ATGTAACTCGCCTTGATCGTTGGGAACCGGAGCTGAATGAAGCCATACCAAACGACGAGCGTGACACCAC
GATGCCTGTAGCAATGGCAACAACGTTGCGCAAACTATTAACTGGCGAACTACTTACTCTAGCTTCCCGG
CAACAATTAATAGACTGGATGGAGGCGGATAAAGTTGCAGGACCACTTCTGCGCTCGGCCCTTCCGGCTG
GCTGGTTTATTGCTGATAAATCTGGAGCCGGTGAGCGTGGGTCTCGCGGTATCATTGCAGCACTGGGGCC
AGATGGTAAGCCCTCCCGTATCGTAGTTATCTACACGACGGGGAGTCAGGCAACTATGGATGAACGAAAT
AGACAGATCGCTGAGATAGGTGCCTCACTGATTAAGCATTGGTAACTGTCAGACCAAGTTTACTCATATA
TACTTTAGATTGATTTAAAACTTCATTTTTAATTTAAAAGGATCTAGGTGAAGATCCTTTTTGATAATCT
CATGACCAAAATCCCTTAACGTGAGTTTTCGTTCCACTGAGCGTCAGACCCCGTAGAAAAGATCAAAGGA
TCTTCTTGAGATCCTTTTTTTCTGCGCGTAATCTGCTGCTTGCAAACAAAAAAACCACCGCTACCAGCGG
TGGTTTGTTTGCCGGATCAAGAGCTACCAACTCTTTTTCCGAAGGTAACTGGCTTCAGCAGAGCGCAGAT
ACCAAATACTGTTCTTCTAGTGTAGCCGTAGTTAGGCCACCACTTCAAGAACTCTGTAGCACCGCCTACA
TACCTCGCTCTGCTAATCCTGTTACCAGTGGCTGCTGCCAGTGGCGATAAGTCGTGTCTTACCGGGTTGG
ACTCAAGACGATAGTTACCGGATAAGGCGCAGCGGTCGGGCTGAACGGGGGGTTCGTGCACACAGCCCAG
CTTGGAGCGAACGACCTACACCGAACTGAGATACCTACAGCGTGAGCTATGAGAAAGCGCCACGCTTCCC
GAAGGGAGAAAGGCGGACAGGTATCCGGTAAGCGGCAGGGTCGGAACAGGAGAGCGCACGAGGGAGCTTC
CAGGGGGAAACGCCTGGTATCTTTATAGTCCTGTCGGGTTTCGCCACCTCTGACTTGAGCGTCGATTTTT
GTGATGCTCGTCAGGGGGGCGGAGCCTATGGAAAAACGCCAGCAACGCGGCCTTTTTACGGTTCCTGGCC
TTTTGCTGGCCTTTTGCTCACATGTTCTTTCCTGCGTTATCCCCTGATTCTGTGGATAACCGTATTACCG
CCTTTGAGTGAGCTGATACCGCTCGCCGCAGCCGAACGACCGAGCGCAGCGAGTCAGTGAGCGAGGAAGC
GGAAG
Features (pLannotate 1.2.2; 17 found; start..end, strand, type, name):
      2..55      +  CDS            lacI (fragment): lac repressor; lacI; The lac repressor binds to the lac operator to inhibit transcription in E. coli. This inhibition can be relieved by adding lactose or isopropyl-β-D-thiogalactopyranoside (IPTG).
    388..443     -  polyA_signal   β-globin poly(A) signal: rabbit β-globin polyadenylation signal (Gil and Proudfoot, 1987)
    518..640     -  CDS            HBB: HBB_COLGU - Experimental evidence at transcript level: Swiss-Prot protein existence level 2. Involved in oxygen transport from the lung to the various peripheral tissues. From Colobus guereza (Mantled guereza) (Eastern black-and-white colobus monkey).
    644..1216    -  intron         β-globin intron: intron from rabbit β-globin gene
   1312..1343    -  misc_feature   MCS (fragment): pUC18/19 multiple cloning site
   1437..1475    -  promoter       minimal CMV promoter: human cytomegalovirus (CMV) immediate early promoter
   1493..1708    -  protein_bind   tetracycline response element (fragment): contains seven copies of the tetracycline operator tetO tetracycline repressor TetR
   1708..1753    +  promoter       TRE3GV promoter (fragment): 3rd-generation Tet-responsive promoter that can be activated by binding of Tet-On® 3G, optimized for retroviral and lentiviral vectors
   1829..1856    +  misc_feature   MCS (fragment): pBluescript multiple cloning site
   1861..2580    +  CDS            EGFP: the original enhanced GFP (Yang et al., 1996) mammalian codon-optimized
   2591..2613    +  misc_feature   MCS (fragment): pBluescript multiple cloning site
   2627..2761    -  polyA_signal   SV40 poly(A) signal: SV40 polyadenylation signal
   2784..2867    -  CDS            large T antigen (fragment): large T antigen from SV40 (simian virus 40)
   2861..3091    -  CDS            str (fragment): STR_KLEPN - Protein inferred from homology: Swiss-Prot protein existence level 3. The aminoglycoside phosphotransferases achieve inactivation of their antibiotic substrates by phosphorylation. From Klebsiella pneumoniae.
   3210..3314    +  promoter       AmpR promoter: bla
   3315..4175    +  CDS            AmpR: β-lactamase; bla; confers resistance to ampicillin, carbenicillin, and related antibiotics
   4346..4934    +  rep_origin     ori: high-copy-number ColE1/pMB1/pBR322/pUC origin of replication
