[The description below was written by a language model from this plasmid's Addgene catalogue record and pLannotate feature annotations shown in this document.]
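Description:
Salsa-BC229-P3D1 is a 5.1 kb mammalian expression plasmid built on the pCER206 backbone. It serves as one member of a set of barcoded reporter plasmids for PRESTO-Salsa, a highly multiplexed assay for screening GPCR bioactivity. It is propagated in E. coli through a high-copy ColE1/pUC-type origin and selected with ampicillin via the β-lactamase (AmpR) gene and its native promoter. No mammalian selection marker is annotated; short fragments matching lacI, SV40 large T antigen and an aminoglycoside phosphotransferase appear to be backbone remnants rather than functional genes.

The payload is a synthetic insert of about 730 bp, EGFP/BC229, placed under a tetracycline response element. The feature table shows a central block of tetO repeats flanked by minimal promoter elements pointing in both directions, an arrangement resembling a bidirectional Tet-responsive promoter. On one side, a TRE3G-type promoter fragment drives mammalian codon-optimised EGFP, followed by a short polylinker region. The BsrGI and HindIII cloning sites suggest that the barcode lies here, just downstream of EGFP, so that it would be transcribed as part of the reporter mRNA, though the barcode itself is not annotated. An SV40 polyadenylation signal lies next to this region but is annotated on the opposite strand. On the other side, a minimal CMV promoter faces a polylinker fragment, a rabbit β-globin intron and a β-globin poly(A) signal, with no coding sequence annotated apart from a short globin exon match.

Because transcription depends on a Tet transactivator binding the TRE, reporter output should reflect transactivator activity in the cell. The record does not detail how receptor activation is coupled to this. The unique barcode presumably lets many reporters be pooled and distinguished by sequencing, with EGFP offering a fluorescent readout.
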