Addgene plasmid #203070: Salsa-BC229-P3D1
Purpose: Expression of barcoded reporter plasmid for PRESTO-Salsa; EGFP/BC229
Depositing lab: Noah Palm. Depositing organization: Yale University. Publication: Highly multiplexed bioactivity screening reveals human and microbiota metabolome-GPCRome interactions. Chen H, Rosen CE, Gonzalez-Hernandez JA, Song D, Potempa J, Ring AM, Palm NW. Cell. 2023 Jul 6;186(14):3095-3110.e19. doi: 10.1016/j.cell.2023.05.024. Epub 2023 Jun 14. PubMed 37321219.
Backbone
  Vector backbone: pCER206
  Vector type: Mammalian Expression
Growth in bacteria
  Bacterial resistance: Ampicillin, 100 μg/mL
  Growth temperature: 37°C
  Growth strain: DH5alpha
  Copy number: High Copy
Gene/Insert
  Gene/Insert name: EGFP/BC229
  Species: Synthetic
  Insert size (bp): 730
  Promoter: Tet Response Element (TRE)
  Cloning method: Restriction Enzyme; 5′ cloning site BsrGI (not destroyed); 3′ cloning site HindIII (not destroyed)
  Sequencing primers: 5′ Custom primer (GAAGCGCGATCACATGG)
Terms and licenses: Academic/Nonprofit Terms; Industry Terms: Not Available to Industry
How to cite: Salsa-BC229-P3D1 was a gift from Noah Palm (Addgene plasmid # 203070 ; http://n2t.net/addgene:203070 ; RRID:Addgene_203070)
