>Addgene plasmid #203070 | Salsa-BC229-P3D1 | depositor partial sequence | sequence record 393943 | BC229
CTTGAGAGGT
